>Addgene plasmid #140143 | pYFP-x-10 | addgene full sequence | sequence record 292626 | Addgene NGS Result
CCAATTATTGAAGGCCTCCCTAACGGGGGGCCTTTTTTTGTTTCTGGTCTCCCGCTTAACGATCGTTGGC
TGTGTTGACAATTAATCATCGGCTCGTATAATGTGTGGAATTGTGAGCGCTCACAATTAGCTGTCACCGG
ATGTGCTTTCCGGTCTGATGAGTCCGTGAGGACGAAACAGCCTCTACAAATAATTTTGTTTAATACTAGA
GAAAGAGGGGAAATACTAGATGGTGAGCAAGGGCGAGGAGCTGTTCACCGGGGTGGTGCCCATCCTGGTC
GAGCTGGACGGCGACGTAAACGGCCACAAGTTCAGCGTGTCCGGCGAGGGCGAGGGCGATGCCACCTACG
GCAAGCTGACCCTGAAGTTCATCTGCACCACAGGCAAGCTGCCCGTGCCCTGGCCCACCCTCGTGACCAC
CTTCGGCTACGGCCTGCAATGCTTCGCCCGCTACCCCGACCACATGAAGCTGCACGACTTCTTCAAGTCC
GCCATGCCCGAAGGCTACGTCCAGGAGCGCACCATCTTCTTCAAGGACGACGGCAACTACAAGACCCGCG
CCGAGGTGAAGTTCGAGGGCGACACCCTGGTGAACCGCATCGAGCTGAAGGGCATCGACTTCAAGGAGGA
CGGCAACATCCTGGGGCACAAGCTGGAGTACAACTACAACAGCCACAACGTCTATATCATGGCCGACAAG
CAGAAGAACGGCATCAAGGTGAACTTCAAGATCCGCCACAACATCGAGGACGGCAGCGTGCAGCTCGCCG
ACCACTACCAGCAGAACACCCCAATCGGCGACGGCCCCGTGCTGCTGCCCGACAACCACTACCTTAGCTA
CCAGTCCGCCCTGAGCAAAGACCCCAACGAGAAGCGCGATCACATGGTCCTGCTGGAGTTCGTGACCGCC
GCCGGGATCACTCTCGGCATGGACGAGCTGTACAAGTAATAATAACCGGGCAGGCCATGTCTGCCCGTAT
TTCGCGTAAGGAAATCCATTATGTACTATTTAAAAAACACAAACTTTTGGATGTTCGGTTTATTCTTTTT
CTTTTACTTTTTTATCATGGGAGCCTACTTCCCGTTTTTCCCGATTTGGCTACATTAATAATAGCATATC
AGCAAAAGTGATACGGGTATTATTTTTGCCGCTATTTCTCTGTTCTCGCTATTATTCCAACCGCTGTTTG
GTCTGCTTTCTGACAAACTCGGGCTGCGCAAATACCTGCTGTGGATTATTACCGGCATGTTAGTGATGTT
TGCGCCGTTCTTTATTTTTATCTTCGGGCCACTGTTACAATACAACATTTTAGTAGGATCGATTGTTGGT
GGTATTTATCTAGGCTTTTGTTTTAACGCCGGTGCGCCAGCAGTAGAGGCATTTATTGAGAAAGTCAGCC
GTCGCAGTAATTTCGAATTTGGTCGCGCGCGGATGTTTGGCTGTGTTGGCTGGGCGCTGTGTGCCTCGAT
TGTCGGCATCATGTTCACCATCAATAATCAGTTTGTTTTCTGGCTGGGCTCTGGCTGTGCACTCATCCTC
GCCGTTTTACTCTTTTTCGCCAAAACGGATGCGCCCTCTTCTGCCACGGTTGCCAATGCGGTAGGTGCCA
ACCATTCGGCATTTAGCCTTAAGCTGGCACTGGAACTGTTCAGACAGCCAAAACTGTGGTTTTTGTCACT
GTATGTTATTGGCGTTTCCTGCACCTACGATGTTTTTGACCAACAGTTTGCTAATTTCTTTACTTCGTTC
TTTGCTACCGGTGAACAGGGTACGCGGGTATTTGGCTACGTAACGACAATGGGCGAATTACTTAACGCCT
CGATTATGTTCTTTGCGCCACTGATCATTAATCGCATCGGTGGGAAAAACGCCCTGCTGCTGGCTGGCAC
TATTATGTCTGTACGTATTATTGGCTCATCGTTCGCCACCTCAGCGCTGGAAGTGGTTATTCTGAAAACG
CTGCATATGTTTGAAGTACCGTTCCTGCTGGTGGGCTGCTTTAAATATATTACCAGCCAGTTTGAAGTGC
GTTTTTCAGCGACGATTTATCTGGTCTGTTTCTGCTTCTTTAAGCAACTGGCGATGATTTTTATGTCTGT
ACTGGCGGGCAATATGTATGAAAGCATCGGTTTCCAGGGCGCTTATCTGGTGCTGGGTCTGGTGGCGCTG
GGCTTCACCTTAATTTCCGTGTTCACGCTTAGCGGCCCCGGCCCGCTTTCCCTGCTGCGTCGTCAGGTGA
ATGAAGTCGCTTAACTCGGTACCAAATTCCAGAAAAGAGGCCTCCCGAAAGGGGGGCCTTTTTTCGTTTT
GGTCCAATGGCGGCGCGCCATCGAATGGCGCAAAACCTTTCGCGGTATGGCATGATAGCGCCCGGAAGAG
AGTCAATTAAGGAGAGTGAATATGAAACCAGTAACGTTATACGATGTCGCAGAGTATGCCGGTGTCTCTT
ATCAGACCGTTTCCCGCGTGGTGAACCAGGCCAGCCACGTTTCTGCGAAAACGCGGGAAAAAGTGGAAGC
GGCGATGGCGGAGCTGAATTACATTCCCAACCGCGTGGCACAACAACTGGCGGGCAAACAGTCGTTGCTG
ATTGGCGTTGCCACCTCCAGTCTGGCCCTGCACGCGCCGTCGCAAATTGTCGCGGCGATTAAATCTCGCG
CCGATCAACTGGGTGCCAGCGTGGTGGTGTCGATGGTAGAACGAAGCGGCGTCGAAGCCTGTAAAGCGGC
GGTGCACAATCTTCTCGCGCAACGCGTCAGTGGGCTGATCATTAACTATCCGCTGGATGACCAGGATGCC
ATTGCTGTGGAAGCTGCCTGCACTAATGTTCCGGCGTTATTTCTTGATGTCTCTGACCAGACACCCATCA
ACAGTATTATTTTCTCCCATGAGGACGGTACGCGACTGGGCGTGGAGCATCTGGTCGCATTGGGTCACCA
GCAAATCGCGCTGTTAGCGGGCCCATTAAGTTCTGTCTCGGCGCGTCTGCGTCTGGCTGGCTGGCATAAA
TATCTCACTCGCAATCAAATTCAGCCGATAGCGGAACGGGAAGGCGACTGGAGTGCCATGTCCGGTTTTC
AACAAACCATGCAAATGCTGAATGAGGGCATCGTTCCCACTGCGATGCTGGTTGCCAACGATCAGATGGC
GCTGGGCGCAATGCGCGCCATTACCGAGTCCGGGCTGCGCGTTGGTGCGGATATCTCGGTAGTGGGATAC
GACGATACCGAAGATAGCTCATGTTATATCCCGCCGTTAACCACCATCAAACAGGATTTTCGCCTGCTGG
GGCAAACCAGCGTGGACCGCTTGCTGCAACTCTCTCAGGGCCAGGCGGTGAAGGGCAATCAGCTGTTGCC
AGTCTCACTGGTGAAAAGAAAAACCACCCTGGCGCCCAATACGCAAACCGCCTCTCCCCGCGCGTTGGCC
GATTCATTAATGCAGCTGGCACGACAGGTTTCCCGACTGGAAAGCGGGCAGTGATAATCCAGGAGGAAAA
AAATGTCCAGATTAGATAAAAGTAAAGTGATTAACAGCGCATTAGAGCTGCTTAATGAGGTCGGAATCGA
AGGTTTAACAACCCGTAAACTCGCCCAGAAGCTAGGTGTAGAGCAGCCTACATTGTATTGGCATGTAAAA
AATAAGCGGGCTTTGCTCGACGCCTTAGCCATTGAGATGTTAGATAGGCACCATACTCACTTTTGCCCTT
TAGAAGGGGAAAGCTGGCAAGATTTTTTACGTAATAACGCTAAAAGTTTTAGATGTGCTTTACTAAGTCA
TCGCGATGGAGCAAAAGTACATTTAGGTACACGGCCTACAGAAAAACAGTATGAAACTCTCGAAAATCAA
TTAGCCTTTTTATGCCAACAAGGTTTTTCACTAGAGAATGCATTATATGCACTCAGCGCTGTGGGGCATT
TTACTTTAGGTTGCGTATTGGAAGATCAAGAGCATCAAGTCGCTAAAGAAGAAAGGGAAACACCTACTAC
TGATAGTATGCCGCCATTATTACGACAAGCTATCGAATTATTTGATCACCAAGGTGCAGAGCCAGCCTTC
TTATTCGGCCTTGAATTGATCATATGCGGATTAGAAAAACAACTTAAATGTGAAAGTGGGTCCTAATAAT
TGGTAACGAATCAGACAATTGACGGCTCGAGGGAGTAGCATAGGGTTTGCAGAATCCCTGCTTCGTCCAT
TTGACAGGCACATTATGCATCGATGATAAGCTGTCAAACATGAGCAGATCCTCTACGCCGGACGCATCGT
GGCCGGCATCACCGGCGCCACAGGTGCGGTTGCTGGCGCCTATATCGCCGACATCACCGATGGGGAAGAT
CGGGCTCGCCACTTCGGGCTCATGAGCAAATATTTTATCTGAGGTGCTTCCTCGCTCACTGACTCGCTGC
ACGAGGCAGACCTCAGCGCTAGCGGAGTGTATACTGGCTTACTATGTTGGCACTGATGAGGGTGTCAGTG
AAGTGCTTCATGTGGCAGGAGAAAAAAGGCTGCACCGGTGCGTCAGCAGAATATGTGATACAGGATATAT
TCCGCTTCCTCGCTCACTGACTCGCTACGCTCGGTCGTTCGACTGCGGCGAGCGGAAATGGCTTACGAAC
GGGGCGGAGATTTCCTGGAAGATGCCAGGAAGATACTTAACAGGGAAGTGAGAGGGCCGCGGCAAAGCCG
TTTTTCCATAGGCTCCGCCCCCCTGACAAGCATCACGAAATCTGACGCTCAAATCAGTGGTGGCGAAACC
CGACAGGACTATAAAGATACCAGGCGTTTCCCCCTGGCGGCTCCCTCGTGCGCTCTCCTGTTCCTGCCTT
TCGGTTTACCGGTGTCATTCCGCTGTTATGGCCGCGTTTGTCTCATTCCACGCCTGACACTCAGTTCCGG
GTAGGCAGTTCGCTCCAAGCTGGACTGTATGCACGAACCCCCCGTTCAGTCCGACCGCTGCGCCTTATCC
GGTAACTATCGTCTTGAGTCCAACCCGGAAAGACATGCAAAAGCACCACTGGCAGCAGCCACTGGTAATT
GATTTAGAGGAGTTAGTCTTGAAGTCATGCGCCGGTTAAGGCTAAACTGAAAGGACAAGTTTTGGTGACT
GCGCTCCTCCAAGCCAGTTACCTCGGTTCAAAGAGTTGGTAGCTCAGAGAACCTTCGAAAAACCGCCCTG
CAAGGCGGTTTTTTCGTTTTCAGAGCAAGAGATTACGCGCAGACCAAAACGATCTCAAGAAGATCATCTT
ATTAAGGGGTCTGACGCTCAGTGGAACGAAAAATCAATCTAAAGTATATATGAGTAAACTTGGTCTGACA
GTTACCTTAGAAAAACTCATCGAGCATCAAATGAAACTGCAATTTATTCATATCAGGATTATCAATACCA
TATTTTTGAAAAAGCCGTTTCTGTAATGAAGGAGAAAACTCACCGAGGCAGTTCCATAGGATGGCAAGAT
CCTGGTATCGGTCTGCGATTCCGACTCGTCCAACATCAATACAACCTATTAATTTCCCCTCGTCAAAAAT
AAGGTTATCAAGTGAGAAATCACCATGAGTGACGACTGAATCCGGTGAGAATGGCAAAAGCTTATGCATT
TCTTTCCAGACTTGTTCAACAGGCCAGCCATTACGCTCGTCATCAAAATCACTCGCATCAACCAAACCGT
TATTCATTCGTGATTGCGCCTGAGCGAGACGAAATACGCGATCGCTGTTAAAAGGACAATTACAAACAGG
AATCGAATGCAACCGGCGCAGGAACACTGCCAGCGCATCAACAATATTTTCACCTGAATCAGGATATTCT
TCTAATACCTGGAATGCTGTTTTCCCGGGGATCGCAGTGGTGAGTAACCATGCATCATCAGGAGTACGGA
TAAAATGCTTGATGGTCGGAAGAGGCATAAATTCCGTCAGCCAGTTTAGTCTGACCATCTCATCTGTAAC
ATCATTGGCAACGCTACCTTTGCCATGTTTCAGAAACAACTCTGGCGCATCGGGCTTCCCATACAATCGA
TAGATTGTCGCACCTGATTGCCCGACATTATCGCGAGCCCATTTATACCCATATAAATCAGCATCCATGT
TGGAATTTAATCGCGGCCTGGAGCAAGACGTTTCCCGTTGAATATGGCTCATAACACCCCTTGTATTACT
GTTTATGTAAGCAGACAGTTTTATTGTTCATGATGATATATTTTTATCTTGTGCAATGTACATCAGAGAT
TTTGAGACACAA
Features (pLannotate 1.2.2; 15 found; start..end, strand, type, name):
     75..103     +  promoter       tac promoter: strong E. coli promoter; hybrid between the trp and lac UV5 promoters
    109..128     -  protein_bind   lac operator (symmetric): The lac repressor binds to the lac operator to inhibit transcription in E. coli. This inhibition can be relieved by adding lactose or isopropyl-β-D-thiogalactopyranoside (IPTG). The symmetric lac operator was optimized for tight binding of lac repressor. lac repressor encoded by lacI
    131..180     +  misc_RNA       sTRSV HHRz: hammerhead ribozyme from the tobacco ringspot virus satellite RNA (Khvorova et al., 2003)
    230..949     +  CDS            EYFP: enhanced YFP mammalian codon-optimized
   1001..2251    +  CDS            lacY: LACY_ECOLI - Experimental evidence at protein level: Swiss-Prot protein existence level 1. Responsible for transport of beta-galactosides into the cell, with the concomitant import of a proton (symport system). Can transport lactose, melibiose, lactulose or the analog methyl-1-thio-beta,D- galactopyranoside (TMG), but not sucrose or fructose (PubMed:1848449, PubMed:18177889, PubMed:22106930). The substrate specificity is directed toward the galactopyranosyl moiety of the substrate (PubMed:22106930). From Escherichia coli (strain K12).
   2328..2388    +  promoter       lacI promoter (fragment): lacI
   2402..3481    +  CDS            lacI: LACI_ECOLI - Experimental evidence at protein level: Swiss-Prot protein existence level 1. Repressor of the lactose operon. Binds allolactose as an inducer. From Escherichia coli (strain K12).
   3503..4123    +  CDS            tetR: TETR2_ECOLX - Experimental evidence at protein level: Swiss-Prot protein existence level 1. TetR is the repressor of the tetracycline resistance element; its N-terminal region forms a helix-turn-helix structure and binds DNA. Binding of tetracycline to TetR reduces the repressor affinity for the tetracycline resistance gene (tetA) promoter operator sites. From Escherichia coli.
   4219..4237    -  promoter       tet promoter (fragment): E. coli promoter for tetracycline efflux protein gene
   4247..4367    +  CDS            TcR (fragment): tetracycline efflux protein; tet; confers resistance to tetracycline
   4386..4408    -  rep_origin     RSF ori (fragment): Plasmids containing the RSF 1030 origin of replication can be propagated in E. coli cells that contain additional plasmids with compatible origins.
   4425..4451    +  misc_feature   bom (fragment): basis of mobility region from pBR322
   4550..4605    -  rep_origin     RSF ori (fragment): Plasmids containing the RSF 1030 origin of replication can be propagated in E. coli cells that contain additional plasmids with compatible origins.
   4693..5238    -  rep_origin     p15A ori: Plasmids containing the medium-copy-number p15A origin of replication can be propagated in E. coli cells that contain a second plasmid with the ColE1 origin.
   5327..6142    -  CDS            KanR: aminoglycoside phosphotransferase; aph(3')-Ia; confers resistance to kanamycin in bacteria or G418 (Geneticin®) in eukaryotes
