[The description below was written by a language model from this plasmid's Addgene catalogue record and pLannotate feature annotations shown in this document.]
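Description:
pYFP-x-10 is a low-copy bacterial expression plasmid built on the pAN1818 backbone and intended for use in E. coli, with the record naming a lac-deleted MG1655 derivative as its host strain. It replicates from a p15A origin and carries a kanamycin resistance gene (aph(3')-Ia). The catalogue also lists zeocin as a selectable marker, but no zeocin resistance gene appears in the annotated features, so the basis for that entry cannot be confirmed from the table. Short fragments annotated as RSF ori, bom, tet promoter and TcR look like backbone remnants or partial matches rather than functional parts.

The payload is a LacI-based genetic sensor with a fluorescent output. A tac promoter followed by a symmetric lac operator, which is optimised for tight repressor binding, drives a transcript that begins with the sTRSV hammerhead ribozyme. Such a self-cleaving element is commonly used to insulate the downstream coding region from the 5′ leader. EYFP comes next, followed by lacY (lactose permease), which has no promoter of its own and so sits downstream in the same transcriptional unit. In this version codons 37 to 39 of lacY are replaced by three consecutive stop codons, so functional permease should not be made, which presumably explains the "x" in the name. A lacI promoter fragment drives lacI, followed by tetR. The ribosome binding site of lacI has been altered to raise its translation roughly tenfold.

The stated purpose is to evaluate how a high concentration of the sensor protein affects information transmission through the genetic sensor, with YFP fluorescence serving as the inducer-responsive readout.
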