Addgene plasmid #140143: pYFP-x-10
Purpose: Evaluating the impact of high sensor concentration on information transmission of a genetic sensor.
Depositing lab: Drew Tack. Depositing organization: National Institute of Standards and Technology. Publication: Sparse estimation of mutual information landscapes quantifies information transmission through cellular biochemical reaction networks. Sarkar S, Tack D, Ross D. Commun Biol. 2020 Apr 30;3(1):203. doi: 10.1038/s42003-020-0901-9. PubMed 32355194.
Backbone
  Vector backbone: pAN1818
  Backbone size w/o insert (bp): 4938
  Total vector size (bp): 6241
  Modifications to backbone: RBS of encoded lacI is changed to increase translation ~10-fold
  Vector type: Bacterial Expression
  Selectable markers: Zeocin
Growth in bacteria
  Bacterial resistance: Kanamycin, 50 μg/mL
  Growth temperature: 37°C
  Growth strain: MG1655dlac
  Growth instructions: Zeocin resistant
  Copy number: Low Copy
Gene/Insert
  Gene/Insert name: lacY (alt name: lactose permease)
  Insert size (bp): 1254
  Mutation: D37, I38, and N39 are changed to nonsense (stop) codons TAATAATAG
  Entrez Gene: lacY (a.k.a. b0343, ECK0340)
  Promoter: none
  Cloning method: Gibson Cloning
  Sequencing primers: 5′ ATCCGCCACAACATCGAGGACGGCAGCGTGCAG; 3′ TCCGCCATCGCCGCTTCCACTTTTTCCCGCGTT
Terms and licenses: Academic/Nonprofit Terms; Industry Terms: Not Available to Industry
Depositor comments: Please note that this plasmid may require a unique bacterial strain, so make sure to confirm that you can also obtain the appropriate growth strain. Please contact us or contact our distributors if you have any questions.
How to cite: pYFP-x-10 was a gift from Drew Tack (Addgene plasmid # 140143 ; http://n2t.net/addgene:140143 ; RRID:Addgene_140143)
